>Addgene plasmid #8903 | pPS311 | addgene partial sequence | sequence record 17450 | pBRrevBam 5'-GGTGATGTCGGCGATATAGG-3'
GCCNGNGGCGCGGNGAGCCGGCCACGATGCGTCCGGCGTAGAGGATCAATTCGACAGGTTATCANCANCA
ACACAGTCATATCCATTCTCAATTAGCTCTACCACAGTGTGTGAACCAATGTATCCAGCACCACCTGTAA
CCAAAACAATTTTAGAAGTACTTTCACTTTGTAACTGAGCTGTCATTTATATTGAATTTTCAAAAATTCT
TACTTTTTTTTTGGATGGACGCAAAGAAGTTTAATAATCATATTACATGGCATTACCACCATATACATAT
CCATATACATATCCATATCTAATCTTACTTATATGTTGTGGAAATGTAAAGAGCCCCATTATCTTAGCCT
AAAAAAACCTTCTCTTTGGAACTTTCAGTAATACGCTTAACTGCTCATTGCTATATTGAAGTACGGATTA
GAAGCCGCCGAGCGGGTGACAGCCCTCCGAAGGAAGACTCTCCTCCGTGCGTCCTCGTCTTCACCGGTCG
CGTTCCTGAAACGCAGATGTGCCTCGCGCCGCACTGCTCCGAACAATAAAGATTCTACAATACTAGCTTT
TATGGTTATGAAGAGGAAAAATTGGCAGTAACCTGGCCCCACAAACCTTCAAATGAACGAATCAAATTAA
CAACCATAGGATGATAATGCGATTAGTTTTTTAGCCTTATTTCTGGGGTAATTANCCNGCGAAGCGATGA
TTTTTGATCTCGTAACAGATATATAAATGCAAAAACTGCATACCACTTTANCTAAACTTTCAACATTTTC
GGGTGGTATACTTCTTATCAATGNAATAAAAGTTCACAAA
