[The description below was written by a language model from this plasmid's Addgene catalogue record.]
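Description:
pPS311, also called YCpGAL1 LEU, is a yeast expression vector built on a LEU2-marked version of the centromeric shuttle plasmid YCp50. The backbone is listed at about 8 kb, and the depositor notes that it is a CEN plasmid. It is therefore expected to be maintained in Saccharomyces cerevisiae at low, stable copy number and to segregate much like a small chromosome, unlike a 2μ-based plasmid, which accumulates to high copy. Selection in yeast relies on the LEU2 auxotrophic marker, which complements leucine auxotrophy in leu2 host strains. In E. coli the plasmid is propagated under ampicillin selection and is recorded as low copy. No feature table accompanies the record, so the bacterial origin, the ARS/CEN elements and the exact layout of the markers cannot be described beyond these catalogue fields; the depositor refers users to the author's map.

The insert is an approximately 800 bp fragment carrying the S. cerevisiae GAL1 promoter, taken from a fragment of the plasmid pPS293. It was cloned by restriction digestion between a BamHI site, which was destroyed during cloning, and a HindIII site, which was retained. No open reading frame, tag or reporter is listed downstream of the promoter, so pPS311 appears to be an empty galactose-inducible expression vector rather than a finished expression construct. The GAL1 promoter is strongly induced by galactose and repressed by glucose. A gene placed behind it can therefore be switched on or off through the carbon source, at near single-copy dosage. The associated publication concerns a yeast RNA-binding protein that shuttles between nucleus and cytoplasm, but the record does not state how this particular plasmid was used in that study.
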