Addgene plasmid #8903: pPS311
Depositing lab: Pamela Silver. Depositing organization: Dana-Farber Cancer Institute. Publication: A yeast RNA-binding protein shuttles between the nucleus and the cytoplasm. Flach J, Bossie M, Vogel J, Corbett A, Jinks T, Willins DA, Silver PA. Mol Cell Biol. 1994 Dec . 14(12):8399-407. PubMed 7969175.
Backbone
  Vector backbone: YCp50 LEU
  Backbone size w/o insert (bp): 8000
  Vector type: Yeast Expression
  Selectable markers: LEU2
Growth in bacteria
  Bacterial resistance: Ampicillin, 100 μg/mL
  Growth temperature: 37°C
  Growth strain: DH5alpha
  Copy number: Low Copy
Gene/Insert
  Gene/Insert name: GAL1 promoter (alt name: YCpGAL1 LEU)
  Species: S. cerevisiae (budding yeast)
  Insert size (bp): 800
  Entrez Gene: GAL1 (a.k.a. YBR020W)
  Cloning method: Restriction Enzyme; 5′ cloning site BamHI (destroyed during cloning); 3′ cloning site HindIII (not destroyed)
  Sequencing primers: 5′ na
Terms and licenses: Academic/Nonprofit Terms; Industry Terms: Not Available to Industry
Depositor comments: GAL1 promoter from fragment of pPS293, CEN plasmid. See author's map.
How to cite: pPS311 was a gift from Pamela Silver (Addgene plasmid # 8903 ; http://n2t.net/addgene:8903 ; RRID:Addgene_8903)
